Addgene plasmid #125483: lentiSAMv2 C2CD4A-TSS-guide4
Purpose: CRISPR-mediated activation of C2CD4A. Catalytically inactive Cas9 from S. pyogenes and VP64 with 2A-BlastR.
Depositing lab: Jorge Ferrer. Depositing organization: Imperial College London. Publication: Human pancreatic islet three-dimensional chromatin architecture provides insights into the genetics of type 2 diabetes. Miguel-Escalada I, Bonas-Guarch S, Cebola I, Ponsa-Cobas J, Mendieta-Esteban J, Atla G, Javierre BM, Rolando DMY, Farabella I, Morgan CC, Garcia-Hurtado J, Beucher A, Moran I, Pasquali L, Ramos-Rodriguez M, Appel EVR, Linneberg A, Gjesing AP, Witte DR, Pedersen O, Grarup N, Ravassard P, Torrents D, Mercader JM, Piemonti L, Berney T, de Koning EJP, Kerr-Conte J, Pattou F, Fedko IO, Groop L, Prokopenko I, Hansen T, Marti-Renom MA, Fraser P, Ferrer J. Nat Genet. 2019 Jun 28. pii: 10.1038/s41588-019-0457-0. doi: 10.1038/s41588-019-0457-0. PubMed 31253982.
Backbone
  Vector backbone: lentiSAMv2
  Backbone manufacturer: Feng Zhang (Addgene #75112)
  Vector type: Mammalian Expression, Lentiviral, CRISPR
  Selectable markers: Blasticidin
Growth in bacteria
  Bacterial resistance: Ampicillin, 100 μg/mL
  Growth temperature: 37°C
  Growth strain: Stbl3
  Copy number: High Copy
Gene/Insert
  Gene/Insert name: dCas9-VP64-2A-BlastR
  gRNA/shRNA sequence: CACTGGCAAGCGCTCCCAG
  Species: H. sapiens (human)
  Promoter: EF1a core and U6
  Cloning method: Restriction Enzyme; 5′ cloning site Unknown (destroyed during cloning); 3′ cloning site Unknown (destroyed during cloning)
  Sequencing primers: 5′ GATCCGCCACCATGGATGC
Terms and licenses: Academic/Nonprofit Terms; Industry Terms: Not Available to Industry
How to cite: lentiSAMv2 C2CD4A-TSS-guide4 was a gift from Jorge Ferrer (Addgene plasmid # 125483 ; http://n2t.net/addgene:125483 ; RRID:Addgene_125483)
