[The description below was written by a language model from this plasmid's Addgene catalogue record and pLannotate feature annotations shown in this document.]
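Description:
lentiSAMv2 C2CD4A-TSS-guide4 is a 13.5 kb lentiviral CRISPR-activation plasmid built on the lentiSAMv2 backbone and designed to switch on transcription of the human C2CD4A gene. It is maintained in E. coli through a high-copy ColE1/pUC-type origin with ampicillin resistance. The backbone also carries an f1 origin and an SV40/EM7-driven bleomycin/Zeocin resistance cassette located outside the viral transfer region. The lentiviral portion has a CMV enhancer/promoter fused to a truncated HIV-1 5' LTR, followed by the Ψ packaging signal, a gag fragment, the RRE and the cPPT/CTS. It is closed downstream by a WPRE and a second truncated LTR, followed by a bGH polyadenylation signal. These elements allow the transfer RNA to be packaged and integrated into mammalian target cells when packaging functions are supplied separately.

Two expression units sit between the LTRs. A human U6 Pol III promoter drives a single guide RNA, described in the record as directed at the C2CD4A transcription start site. Its S. pyogenes scaffold is interrupted by two MS2 stem loops, which bind the bacteriophage MS2 coat protein; in the SAM approach such loops recruit MS2-fused co-activators, which are not encoded on this plasmid. Downstream, the EF-1α core promoter expresses catalytically dead Cas9 (D10A/N863A) with a nucleoplasmin NLS. According to the catalogue entry, dCas9 is fused to the VP64 activation domain and linked by a 2A peptide to blasticidin S deaminase. VP64 and the 2A are not called out in the feature table, but an unannotated gap between dCas9 and BSD is consistent with them. Blasticidin therefore selects transduced cells. The associated publication concerns pancreatic islet chromatin architecture and type 2 diabetes genetics.
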