Features (pLannotate 1.2.2; 38 found; start..end, strand, type, name):
     18..36      +  misc_RNA       MS2 stem loop: stem loop that binds the bacteriophage MS2 coat protein
     47..83      +  misc_RNA       gRNA scaffold (fragment): guide RNA scaffold for the Streptococcus pyogenes CRISPR/Cas9 system
     88..106     +  misc_RNA       MS2 stem loop: stem loop that binds the bacteriophage MS2 coat protein
    117..136     +  misc_RNA       gRNA scaffold (fragment): guide RNA scaffold for the Streptococcus pyogenes CRISPR/Cas9 system
    149..167     +  CDS            small t antigen (fragment): SV40 (simian virus 40) small t antigen
    193..404     +  promoter       EF-1α core promoter: core promoter for human elongation factor EF-1α
    421..468     +  CDS            nucleoplasmin NLS: bipartite nuclear localization signal from nucleoplasmin
    468..4569    +  CDS            dCas9 (fragment): catalytically dead mutant of the Cas9 endonuclease from the Streptococcus pyogenes Type II CRISPR/Cas system RNA-guided DNA-binding protein that lacks endonuclease activity due to the D10A mutation in the RuvC catalytic domain and the N863A mutation in the HNH catalytic domain
   4894..5292    +  CDS            BSD: blasticidin S deaminase; Aspergillus terreus BSD; confers resistance to blasticidin
   5293..5314    +  misc_feature   MCS (fragment): pBluescript multiple cloning site
   5317..5905    +  misc_feature   WPRE: woodchuck hepatitis virus posttranscriptional regulatory element
   5842..6423    +  CDS            nef (fragment): NEF_HV1H2 - Experimental evidence at protein level: Swiss-Prot protein existence level 1. Extracellular Nef protein targets CD4(+) T-lymphocytes for apoptosis by interacting with CXCR4 surface receptors. From Human immunodeficiency virus type 1 group M subtype B (isolate HXB2) (HIV-1).
   6430..6610    +  LTR            5' LTR (truncated): truncated 5' long terminal repeat (LTR) from HIV-1
   6642..6866    +  polyA_signal   bGH poly(A) signal: bovine growth hormone polyadenylation signal
   6870..6891    +  promoter       SV40 promoter (fragment): SV40 enhancer and early promoter
   6912..7340    +  rep_origin     f1 ori (sequence partly withheld): f1 bacteriophage origin of replication; arrow indicates direction of (+) strand synthesis
   7354..7683    +  promoter       SV40 promoter: SV40 enhancer and early promoter
   7731..7778    +  promoter       EM7 promoter: synthetic bacterial promoter&nbsp
   7797..8171    +  CDS            BleoR: antibiotic-binding protein; Sh ble from Streptoalloteichus hindustanus; confers resistance to bleomycin, phleomycin, and Zeocin™
   8181..8306    +  CDS            ble (fragment): BLE_KLEPN - Experimental evidence at protein level: Swiss-Prot protein existence level 1. Binding protein with a strong affinity to the bleomycin family of antibiotics. Binds to CL990; an antimitotic-antibiotic compound. From Klebsiella pneumoniae.
   8301..8422    +  polyA_signal   SV40 poly(A) signal: SV40 polyadenylation signal
   8493..8515    -  protein_bind   lac operator (fragment): The lac repressor binds to the lac operator to inhibit transcription in E. coli. This inhibition can be relieved by adding lactose or isopropyl-β-D-thiogalactopyranoside (IPTG). lac repressor encoded by lacI
   8519..8549    -  promoter       lac promoter: promoter for the E. coli lac operon
   8564..8585    -  protein_bind   CAP binding site: CAP binding activates transcription in the presence of cAMP. E. coli catabolite activator protein
   8598..8690    -  CDS            lacI (fragment): lac repressor; lacI; The lac repressor binds to the lac operator to inhibit transcription in E. coli. This inhibition can be relieved by adding lactose or isopropyl-β-D-thiogalactopyranoside (IPTG).
   8873..9461    -  rep_origin     ori: high-copy-number ColE1/pMB1/pBR322/pUC origin of replication
   9632..10492   -  CDS            AmpR: β-lactamase; bla; confers resistance to ampicillin, carbenicillin, and related antibiotics
  10493..10597   -  promoter       AmpR promoter: bla
  10656..10708   -  misc_feature   bom (fragment): basis of mobility region from pBR322
  10863..11242   +  enhancer       CMV enhancer: human cytomegalovirus immediate early enhancer
  11243..11442   +  promoter       CMV promoter: human cytomegalovirus (CMV) immediate early promoter
  11460..11640   +  LTR            5' LTR (truncated): truncated 5' long terminal repeat (LTR) from HIV-1
  11687..11812   +  misc_feature   HIV-1 Ψ: packaging signal of human immunodeficiency virus type 1
  11796..12159   +  CDS            HIV-1 gag (fragment): gag protein from human immunodeficiency virus 1; gag
  12305..12538   +  misc_feature   RRE: The Rev response element (RRE) of HIV-1 allows for Rev-dependent mRNA export from the nucleus to the cytoplasm.
  12915..13015   +  CDS            Rev (fragment): human immunodeficiency virus 1 (HIV-1) Rev protein; rev; enhances nuclear export of unspliced and incompletely spliced viral mRNAs
  13065..13182   +  misc_feature   cPPT/CTS: central polypurine tract and central termination sequence of HIV-1
  13232..13472   +  promoter       U6 promoter: RNA polymerase III promoter for human U6 snRNA
>Addgene plasmid #125483 | lentiSAMv2 C2CD4A-TSS-guide4 | addgene full sequence | sequence record 251524 | Addgene NGS Result
GTTTTAGAGCTAGGCCAACATGAGGATCACCCATGTCTGCAGGGCCTAGCAAGTTAAAATAAGGCTAGTC
CGTTATCAACTTGGCCAACATGAGGATCACCCATGTCTGCAGGGCCAAGTGGCACCGAGTCGGTGCTTTT
TTTGGATCCTAGGTCTTGAAAGGAGTGGGAATTGGCTCCGGTGCCCGTCAGTGGGCAGAGCGCACATCGC
CCACAGTCCCCGAGAAGTTGGGGGGAGGGGTCGGCAATTGATCCGGTGCCTAGAGAAGGTGGCGCGGGGT
AAACTGGGAAAGTGATGTCGTGTACTGGCTCCGCCTTTTTCCCGAGGGTGGGGGAGAACCGTATATAAGT
GCAGTAGTCGCCGTGAACGTTCTTTTTCGCAACGGGTTTGCCGCCAGAACACAGGCGTACGGCCACCATG
AAAAGGCCGGCGGCCACGAAAAAGGCCGGCCAGGCAAAAAAGAAAAAGGACAAGAAGTACAGCATCGGCC
TGGCCATCGGCACCAACTCTGTGGGCTGGGCCGTGATCACCGACGAGTACAAGGTGCCCAGCAAGAAATT
CAAGGTGCTGGGCAACACCGACCGGCACAGCATCAAGAAGAACCTGATCGGAGCCCTGCTGTTCGACAGC
GGCGAAACAGCCGAGGCCACCCGGCTGAAGAGAACCGCCAGAAGAAGATACACCAGACGGAAGAACCGGA
TCTGCTATCTGCAAGAGATCTTCAGCAACGAGATGGCCAAGGTGGACGACAGCTTCTTCCACAGACTGGA
AGAGTCCTTCCTGGTGGAAGAGGATAAGAAGCACGAGCGGCACCCCATCTTCGGCAACATCGTGGACGAG
GTGGCCTACCACGAGAAGTACCCCACCATCTACCACCTGAGAAAGAAACTGGTGGACAGCACCGACAAGG
CCGACCTGCGGCTGATCTATCTGGCCCTGGCCCACATGATCAAGTTCCGGGGCCACTTCCTGATCGAGGG
CGACCTGAACCCCGACAACAGCGACGTGGACAAGCTGTTCATCCAGCTGGTGCAGACCTACAACCAGCTG
TTCGAGGAAAACCCCATCAACGCCAGCGGCGTGGACGCCAAGGCCATCCTGTCTGCCAGACTGAGCAAGA
GCAGACGGCTGGAAAATCTGATCGCCCAGCTGCCCGGCGAGAAGAAGAATGGCCTGTTCGGCAACCTGAT
TGCCCTGAGCCTGGGCCTGACCCCCAACTTCAAGAGCAACTTCGACCTGGCCGAGGATGCCAAACTGCAG
CTGAGCAAGGACACCTACGACGACGACCTGGACAACCTGCTGGCCCAGATCGGCGACCAGTACGCCGACC
TGTTTCTGGCCGCCAAGAACCTGTCCGACGCCATCCTGCTGAGCGACATCCTGAGAGTGAACACCGAGAT
CACCAAGGCCCCCCTGAGCGCCTCTATGATCAAGAGATACGACGAGCACCACCAGGACCTGACCCTGCTG
AAAGCTCTCGTGCGGCAGCAGCTGCCTGAGAAGTACAAAGAGATTTTCTTCGACCAGAGCAAGAACGGCT
ACGCCGGCTACATTGACGGCGGAGCCAGCCAGGAAGAGTTCTACAAGTTCATCAAGCCCATCCTGGAAAA
GATGGACGGCACCGAGGAACTGCTCGTGAAGCTGAACAGAGAGGACCTGCTGCGGAAGCAGCGGACCTTC
GACAACGGCAGCATCCCCCACCAGATCCACCTGGGAGAGCTGCACGCCATTCTGCGGCGGCAGGAAGATT
TTTACCCATTCCTGAAGGACAACCGGGAAAAGATCGAGAAGATCCTGACCTTCCGCATCCCCTACTACGT
GGGCCCTCTGGCCAGGGGAAACAGCAGATTCGCCTGGATGACCAGAAAGAGCGAGGAAACCATCACCCCC
TGGAACTTCGAGGAAGTGGTGGACAAGGGCGCTTCCGCCCAGAGCTTCATCGAGCGGATGACCAACTTCG
ATAAGAACCTGCCCAACGAGAAGGTGCTGCCCAAGCACAGCCTGCTGTACGAGTACTTCACCGTGTATAA
CGAGCTGACCAAAGTGAAATACGTGACCGAGGGAATGAGAAAGCCCGCCTTCCTGAGCGGCGAGCAGAAA
AAGGCCATCGTGGACCTGCTGTTCAAGACCAACCGGAAAGTGACCGTGAAGCAGCTGAAAGAGGACTACT
TCAAGAAAATCGAGTGCTTCGACTCCGTGGAAATCTCCGGCGTGGAAGATCGGTTCAACGCCTCCCTGGG
CACATACCACGATCTGCTGAAAATTATCAAGGACAAGGACTTCCTGGACAATGAGGAAAACGAGGACATT
CTGGAAGATATCGTGCTGACCCTGACACTGTTTGAGGACAGAGAGATGATCGAGGAACGGCTGAAAACCT
ATGCCCACCTGTTCGACGACAAAGTGATGAAGCAGCTGAAGCGGCGGAGATACACCGGCTGGGGCAGGCT
GAGCCGGAAGCTGATCAACGGCATCCGGGACAAGCAGTCCGGCAAGACAATCCTGGATTTCCTGAAGTCC
GACGGCTTCGCCAACAGAAACTTCATGCAGCTGATCCACGACGACAGCCTGACCTTTAAAGAGGACATCC
AGAAAGCCCAGGTGTCCGGCCAGGGCGATAGCCTGCACGAGCACATTGCCAATCTGGCCGGCAGCCCCGC
CATTAAGAAGGGCATCCTGCAGACAGTGAAGGTGGTGGACGAGCTCGTGAAAGTGATGGGCCGGCACAAG
CCCGAGAACATCGTGATCGAAATGGCCAGAGAGAACCAGACCACCCAGAAGGGACAGAAGAACAGCCGCG
AGAGAATGAAGCGGATCGAAGAGGGCATCAAAGAGCTGGGCAGCCAGATCCTGAAAGAACACCCCGTGGA
AAACACCCAGCTGCAGAACGAGAAGCTGTACCTGTACTACCTGCAGAATGGGCGGGATATGTACGTGGAC
CAGGAACTGGACATCAACCGGCTGTCCGACTACGATGTGGACCACATCGTGCCTCAGAGCTTTCTGAAGG
ACGACTCCATCGACAACAAGGTGCTGACCAGAAGCGACAAGGCCCGGGGCAAGAGCGACAACGTGCCCTC
CGAAGAGGTCGTGAAGAAGATGAAGAACTACTGGCGGCAGCTGCTGAACGCCAAGCTGATTACCCAGAGA
AAGTTCGACAATCTGACCAAGGCCGAGAGAGGCGGCCTGAGCGAACTGGATAAGGCCGGCTTCATCAAGA
GACAGCTGGTGGAAACCCGGCAGATCACAAAGCACGTGGCACAGATCCTGGACTCCCGGATGAACACTAA
GTACGACGAGAATGACAAGCTGATCCGGGAAGTGAAAGTGATCACCCTGAAGTCCAAGCTGGTGTCCGAT
TTCCGGAAGGATTTCCAGTTTTACAAAGTGCGCGAGATCAACAACTACCACCACGCCCACGACGCCTACC
TGAACGCCGTCGTGGGAACCGCCCTGATCAAAAAGTACCCTAAGCTGGAAAGCGAGTTCGTGTACGGCGA
CTACAAGGTGTACGACGTGCGGAAGATGATCGCCAAGAGCGAGCAGGAAATCGGCAAGGCTACCGCCAAG
TACTTCTTCTACAGCAACATCATGAACTTTTTCAAGACCGAGATTACCCTGGCCAACGGCGAGATCCGGA
AGCGGCCTCTGATCGAGACAAACGGCGAAACCGGGGAGATCGTGTGGGATAAGGGCCGGGATTTTGCCAC
CGTGCGGAAAGTGCTGAGCATGCCCCAAGTGAATATCGTGAAAAAGACCGAGGTGCAGACAGGCGGCTTC
AGCAAAGAGTCTATCCTGCCCAAGAGGAACAGCGATAAGCTGATCGCCAGAAAGAAGGACTGGGACCCTA
AGAAGTACGGCGGCTTCGACAGCCCCACCGTGGCCTATTCTGTGCTGGTGGTGGCCAAAGTGGAAAAGGG
CAAGTCCAAGAAACTGAAGAGTGTGAAAGAGCTGCTGGGGATCACCATCATGGAAAGAAGCAGCTTCGAG
AAGAATCCCATCGACTTTCTGGAAGCCAAGGGCTACAAAGAAGTGAAAAAGGACCTGATCATCAAGCTGC
CTAAGTACTCCCTGTTCGAGCTGGAAAACGGCCGGAAGAGAATGCTGGCCTCTGCCGGCGAACTGCAGAA
GGGAAACGAACTGGCCCTGCCCTCCAAATATGTGAACTTCCTGTACCTGGCCAGCCACTATGAGAAGCTG
AAGGGCTCCCCCGAGGATAATGAGCAGAAACAGCTGTTTGTGGAACAGCACAAGCACTACCTGGACGAGA
TCATCGAGCAGATCAGCGAGTTCTCCAAGAGAGTGATCCTGGCCGACGCTAATCTGGACAAAGTGCTGTC
CGCCTACAACAAGCACCGGGATAAGCCCATCAGAGAGCAGGCCGAGAATATCATCCACCTGTTTACCCTG
ACCAATCTGGGAGCCCCTGCCGCCTTCAAGTACTTTGACACCACCATCGACCGGAAGAGGTACACCAGCA
CCAAAGAGGTGCTGGACGCCACCCTGATCCACCAGAGCATCACCGGCCTGTACGAGACACGGATCGACCT
GTCTCAGCTGGGAGGCGACAGCGCTGGAGGAGGTGGAAGCGGAGGAGGAGGAAGCGGAGGAGGAGGTAGC
GGACCTAAGAAAAAGAGGAAGGTGGCGGCCGCTGGATCCGGACGGGCTGACGCATTGGACGATTTTGATC
TGGATATGCTGGGAAGTGACGCCCTCGATGATTTTGACCTTGACATGCTTGGTTCGGATGCCCTTGATGA
CTTTGACCTCGACATGCTCGGCAGTGACGCCCTTGATGATTTCGACCTGGACATGCTGATTAACTGTACA
GGCAGTGGAGAGGGCAGAGGAAGTCTGCTAACATGCGGTGACGTCGAGGAGAATCCTGGCCCAATGGCCA
AGCCTTTGTCTCAAGAAGAATCCACCCTCATTGAAAGAGCAACGGCTACAATCAACAGCATCCCCATCTC
TGAAGACTACAGCGTCGCCAGCGCAGCTCTCTCTAGCGACGGCCGCATCTTCACTGGTGTCAATGTATAT
CATTTTACTGGGGGACCTTGTGCAGAACTCGTGGTGCTGGGCACTGCTGCTGCTGCGGCAGCTGGCAACC
TGACTTGTATCGTCGCGATCGGAAATGAGAACAGGGGCATCTTGAGCCCCTGCGGACGGTGCCGACAGGT
GCTTCTCGATCTGCATCCTGGGATCAAAGCCATAGTGAAGGACAGTGATGGACAGCCGACGGCAGTTGGG
ATTCGTGAATTGCTGCCCTCTGGTTATGTGTGGGAGGGCTAAGAATTCGATATCAAGCTTATCGGTAATC
AACCTCTGGATTACAAAATTTGTGAAAGATTGACTGGTATTCTTAACTATGTTGCTCCTTTTACGCTATG
TGGATACGCTGCTTTAATGCCTTTGTATCATGCTATTGCTTCCCGTATGGCTTTCATTTTCTCCTCCTTG
TATAAATCCTGGTTGCTGTCTCTTTATGAGGAGTTGTGGCCCGTTGTCAGGCAACGTGGCGTGGTGTGCA
CTGTGTTTGCTGACGCAACCCCCACTGGTTGGGGCATTGCCACCACCTGTCAGCTCCTTTCCGGGACTTT
CGCTTTCCCCCTCCCTATTGCCACGGCGGAACTCATCGCCGCCTGCCTTGCCCGCTGCTGGACAGGGGCT
CGGCTGTTGGGCACTGACAATTCCGTGGTGTTGTCGGGGAAATCATCGTCCTTTCCTTGGCTGCTCGCCT
GTGTTGCCACCTGGATTCTGCGCGGGACGTCCTTCTGCTACGTCCCTTCGGCCCTCAATCCAGCGGACCT
TCCTTCCCGCGGCCTGCTGCCGGCTCTGCGGCCTCTTCCGCGTCTTCGCCTTCGCCCTCAGACGAGTCGG
ATCTCCCTTTGGGCCGCCTCCCCGCATCGATACCGTCGACCTCGAGACCTAGAAAAACATGGAGCAATCA
CAAGTAGCAATACAGCAGCTACCAATGCTGATTGTGCCTGGCTAGAAGCACAAGAGGAGGAGGAGGTGGG
TTTTCCAGTCACACCTCAGGTACCTTTAAGACCAATGACTTACAAGGCAGCTGTAGATCTTAGCCACTTT
TTAAAAGAAAAGGGGGGACTGGAAGGGCTAATTCACTCCCAACGAAGACAAGATATCCTTGATCTGTGGA
TCTACCACACACAAGGCTACTTCCCTGATTGGCAGAACTACACACCAGGGCCAGGGATCAGATATCCACT
GACCTTTGGATGGTGCTACAAGCTAGTACCAGTTGAGCAAGAGAAGGTAGAAGAAGCCAATGAAGGAGAG
AACACCCGCTTGTTACACCCTGTGAGCCTGCATGGGATGGATGACCCGGAGAGAGAAGTATTAGAGTGGA
GGTTTGACAGCCGCCTAGCATTTCATCACATGGCCCGAGAGCTGCATCCGGACTGTACTGGGTCTCTCTG
GTTAGACCAGATCTGAGCCTGGGAGCTCTCTGGCTAACTAGGGAACCCACTGCTTAAGCCTCAATAAAGC
TTGCCTTGAGTGCTTCAAGTAGTGTGTGCCCGTCTGTTGTGTGACTCTGGTAACTAGAGATCCCTCAGAC
CCTTTTAGTCAGTGTGGAAAATCTCTAGCAGGGCCCGTTTAAACCCGCTGATCAGCCTCGACTGTGCCTT
CTAGTTGCCAGCCATCTGTTGTTTGCCCCTCCCCCGTGCCTTCCTTGACCCTGGAAGGTGCCACTCCCAC
TGTCCTTTCCTAATAAAATGAGGAAATTGCATCGCATTGTCTGAGTAGGTGTCATTCTATTCTGGGGGGT
GGGGTGGGGCAGGACAGCAAGGGGGAGGATTGGGAAGACAATAGCAGGCATGCTGGGGATGCGGTGGGCT
CTATGGCTTCTGAGGCGGAAAGAACCAGCTGGGGCTCTAGGGGGTATCCCC
[124 nt withheld, positions 6912-7035]
C
[91 nt withheld, positions 7037-7127]
A
[49 nt withheld, positions 7129-7177]
CCTTTGACGTTGGAGTCCACGTTCTTT
[37 nt withheld, positions 7205-7241]
ACCCTATCTCGGTCTATTCTTTTGATTTATAAGGGATTTTGCCGATTTCGGCCTATTGGTTAAAAAATGA
GCTGATTTAACAAAAATTTAACGCGAATTAATTCTGTGGAATGTGTGTCAGTTAGGGTGTGGAAAGTCCC
CAGGCTCCCCAGCAGGCAGAAGTATGCAAAGCATGCATCTCAATTAGTCAGCAACCAGGTGTGGAAAGTC
CCCAGGCTCCCCAGCAGGCAGAAGTATGCAAAGCATGCATCTCAATTAGTCAGCAACCATAGTCCCGCCC
CTAACTCCGCCCATCCCGCCCCTAACTCCGCCCAGTTCCGCCCATTCTCCGCCCCATGGCTGACTAATTT
TTTTTATTTATGCAGAGGCCGAGGCCGCCTCTGCCTCTGAGCTATTCCAGAAGTAGTGAGGAGGCTTTTT
TGGAGGCCTAGGCTTTTGCAAAAAGCTCCCGGGAGCTTGTATATCCATTTTCGGATCTGATCAGCACGTG
TTGACAATTAATCATCGGCATAGTATATCGGCATAGTATAATACGACAAGGTGAGGAACTAAACCATGGC
CAAGTTGACCAGTGCCGTTCCGGTGCTCACCGCGCGCGACGTCGCCGGAGCGGTCGAGTTCTGGACCGAC
CGGCTCGGGTTCTCCCGGGACTTCGTGGAGGACGACTTCGCCGGTGTGGTCCGGGACGACGTGACCCTGT
TCATCAGCGCGGTCCAGGACCAGGTGGTGCCGGACAACACCCTGGCCTGGGTGTGGGTGCGCGGCCTGGA
CGAGCTGTACGCCGAGTGGTCGGAGGTCGTGTCCACGAACTTCCGGGACGCCTCCGGGCCGGCCATGACC
GAGATCGGCGAGCAGCCGTGGGGGCGGGAGTTCGCCCTGCGCGACCCGGCCGGCAACTGCGTGCACTTCG
TGGCCGAGGAGCAGGACTGACACGTGCTACGAGATTTCGATTCCACCGCCGCCTTCTATGAAAGGTTGGG
CTTCGGAATCGTTTTCCGGGACGCCGGCTGGATGATCCTCCAGCGCGGGGATCTCATGCTGGAGTTCTTC
GCCCACCCCAACTTGTTTATTGCAGCTTATAATGGTTACAAATAAAGCAATAGCATCACAAATTTCACAA
ATAAAGCATTTTTTTCACTGCATTCTAGTTGTGGTTTGTCCAAACTCATCAATGTATCTTATCATGTCTG
TATACCGTCGACCTCTAGCTAGAGCTTGGCGTAATCATGGTCATAGCTGTTTCCTGTGTGAAATTGTTAT
CCGCTCACAATTCCACACAACATACGAGCCGGAAGCATAAAGTGTAAAGCCTGGGGTGCCTAATGAGTGA
GCTAACTCACATTAATTGCGTTGCGCTCACTGCCCGCTTTCCAGTCGGGAAACCTGTCGTGCCAGCTGCA
TTAATGAATCGGCCAACGCGCGGGGAGAGGCGGTTTGCGTATTGGGCGCTCTTCCGCTTCCTCGCTCACT
GACTCGCTGCGCTCGGTCGTTCGGCTGCGGCGAGCGGTATCAGCTCACTCAAAGGCGGTAATACGGTTAT
CCACAGAATCAGGGGATAACGCAGGAAAGAACATGTGAGCAAAAGGCCAGCAAAAGGCCAGGAACCGTAA
AAAGGCCGCGTTGCTGGCGTTTTTCCATAGGCTCCGCCCCCCTGACGAGCATCACAAAAATCGACGCTCA
AGTCAGAGGTGGCGAAACCCGACAGGACTATAAAGATACCAGGCGTTTCCCCCTGGAAGCTCCCTCGTGC
GCTCTCCTGTTCCGACCCTGCCGCTTACCGGATACCTGTCCGCCTTTCTCCCTTCGGGAAGCGTGGCGCT
TTCTCATAGCTCACGCTGTAGGTATCTCAGTTCGGTGTAGGTCGTTCGCTCCAAGCTGGGCTGTGTGCAC
GAACCCCCCGTTCAGCCCGACCGCTGCGCCTTATCCGGTAACTATCGTCTTGAGTCCAACCCGGTAAGAC
ACGACTTATCGCCACTGGCAGCAGCCACTGGTAACAGGATTAGCAGAGCGAGGTATGTAGGCGGTGCTAC
AGAGTTCTTGAAGTGGTGGCCTAACTACGGCTACACTAGAAGAACAGTATTTGGTATCTGCGCTCTGCTG
AAGCCAGTTACCTTCGGAAAAAGAGTTGGTAGCTCTTGATCCGGCAAACAAACCACCGCTGGTAGCGGTG
GTTTTTTTGTTTGCAAGCAGCAGATTACGCGCAGAAAAAAAGGATCTCAAGAAGATCCTTTGATCTTTTC
TACGGGGTCTGACGCTCAGTGGAACGAAAACTCACGTTAAGGGATTTTGGTCATGAGATTATCAAAAAGG
ATCTTCACCTAGATCCTTTTAAATTAAAAATGAAGTTTTAAATCAATCTAAAGTATATATGAGTAAACTT
GGTCTGACAGTTACCAATGCTTAATCAGTGAGGCACCTATCTCAGCGATCTGTCTATTTCGTTCATCCAT
AGTTGCCTGACTCCCCGTCGTGTAGATAACTACGATACGGGAGGGCTTACCATCTGGCCCCAGTGCTGCA
ATGATACCGCGAGACCCACGCTCACCGGCTCCAGATTTATCAGCAATAAACCAGCCAGCCGGAAGGGCCG
AGCGCAGAAGTGGTCCTGCAACTTTATCCGCCTCCATCCAGTCTATTAATTGTTGCCGGGAAGCTAGAGT
AAGTAGTTCGCCAGTTAATAGTTTGCGCAACGTTGTTGCCATTGCTACAGGCATCGTGGTGTCACGCTCG
TCGTTTGGTATGGCTTCATTCAGCTCCGGTTCCCAACGATCAAGGCGAGTTACATGATCCCCCATGTTGT
GCAAAAAAGCGGTTAGCTCCTTCGGTCCTCCGATCGTTGTCAGAAGTAAGTTGGCCGCAGTGTTATCACT
CATGGTTATGGCAGCACTGCATAATTCTCTTACTGTCATGCCATCCGTAAGATGCTTTTCTGTGACTGGT
GAGTACTCAACCAAGTCATTCTGAGAATAGTGTATGCGGCGACCGAGTTGCTCTTGCCCGGCGTCAATAC
GGGATAATACCGCGCCACATAGCAGAACTTTAAAAGTGCTCATCATTGGAAAACGTTCTTCGGGGCGAAA
ACTCTCAAGGATCTTACCGCTGTTGAGATCCAGTTCGATGTAACCCACTCGTGCACCCAACTGATCTTCA
GCATCTTTTACTTTCACCAGCGTTTCTGGGTGAGCAAAAACAGGAAGGCAAAATGCCGCAAAAAAGGGAA
TAAGGGCGACACGGAAATGTTGAATACTCATACTCTTCCTTTTTCAATATTATTGAAGCATTTATCAGGG
TTATTGTCTCATGAGCGGATACATATTTGAATGTATTTAGAAAAATAAACAAATAGGGGTTCCGCGCACA
TTTCCCCGAAAAGTGCCACCTGACGTCGACGGATCGGGAGATCTCCCGATCCCCTATGGTGCACTCTCAG
TACAATCTGCTCTGATGCCGCATAGTTAAGCCAGTATCTGCTCCCTGCTTGTGTGTTGGAGGTCGCTGAG
TAGTGCGCGAGCAAAATTTAAGCTACAACAAGGCAAGGCTTGACCGACAATTGCATGAAGAATCTGCTTA
GGGTTAGGCGTTTTGCGCTGCTTCGCGATGTACGGGCCAGATATACGCGTTGACATTGATTATTGACTAG
TTATTAATAGTAATCAATTACGGGGTCATTAGTTCATAGCCCATATATGGAGTTCCGCGTTACATAACTT
ACGGTAAATGGCCCGCCTGGCTGACCGCCCAACGACCCCCGCCCATTGACGTCAATAATGACGTATGTTC
CCATAGTAACGCCAATAGGGACTTTCCATTGACGTCAATGGGTGGAGTATTTACGGTAAACTGCCCACTT
GGCAGTACATCAAGTGTATCATATGCCAAGTACGCCCCCTATTGACGTCAATGACGGTAAATGGCCCGCC
TGGCATTATGCCCAGTACATGACCTTATGGGACTTTCCTACTTGGCAGTACATCTACGTATTAGTCATCG
CTATTACCATGGTGATGCGGTTTTGGCAGTACATCAATGGGCGTGGATAGCGGTTTGACTCACGGGGATT
TCCAAGTCTCCACCCCATTGACGTCAATGGGAGTTTGTTTTGGCACCAAAATCAACGGGACTTTCCAAAA
TGTCGTAACAACTCCGCCCCATTGACGCAAATGGGCGGTAGGCGTGTACGGTGGGAGGTCTATATAAGCA
GCGCGTTTTGCCTGTACTGGGTCTCTCTGGTTAGACCAGATCTGAGCCTGGGAGCTCTCTGGCTAACTAG
GGAACCCACTGCTTAAGCCTCAATAAAGCTTGCCTTGAGTGCTTCAAGTAGTGTGTGCCCGTCTGTTGTG
TGACTCTGGTAACTAGAGATCCCTCAGACCCTTTTAGTCAGTGTGGAAAATCTCTAGCAGTGGCGCCCGA
ACAGGGACTTGAAAGCGAAAGGGAAACCAGAGGAGCTCTCTCGACGCAGGACTCGGCTTGCTGAAGCGCG
CACGGCAAGAGGCGAGGGGCGGCGACTGGTGAGTACGCCAAAAATTTTGACTAGCGGAGGCTAGAAGGAG
AGAGATGGGTGCGAGAGCGTCAGTATTAAGCGGGGGAGAATTAGATCGCGATGGGAAAAAATTCGGTTAA
GGCCAGGGGGAAAGAAAAAATATAAATTAAAACATATAGTATGGGCAAGCAGGGAGCTAGAACGATTCGC
AGTTAATCCTGGCCTGTTAGAAACATCAGAAGGCTGTAGACAAATACTGGGACAGCTACAACCATCCCTT
CAGACAGGATCAGAAGAACTTAGATCATTATATAATACAGTAGCAACCCTCTATTGTGTGCATCAAAGGA
TAGAGATAAAAGACACCAAGGAAGCTTTAGACAAGATAGAGGAAGAGCAAAACAAAAGTAAGACCACCGC
ACAGCAAGCGGCCGCTGATCTTCAGACCTGGAGGAGGAGATATGAGGGACAATTGGAGAAGTGAATTATA
TAAATATAAAGTAGTAAAAATTGAACCATTAGGAGTAGCACCCACCAAGGCAAAGAGAAGAGTGGTGCAG
AGAGAAAAAAGAGCAGTGGGAATAGGAGCTTTGTTCCTTGGGTTCTTGGGAGCAGCAGGAAGCACTATGG
GCGCAGCGTCAATGACGCTGACGGTACAGGCCAGACAATTATTGTCTGGTATAGTGCAGCAGCAGAACAA
TTTGCTGAGGGCTATTGAGGCGCAACAGCATCTGTTGCAACTCACAGTCTGGGGCATCAAGCAGCTCCAG
GCAAGAATCCTGGCTGTGGAAAGATACCTAAAGGATCAACAGCTCCTGGGGATTTGGGGTTGCTCTGGAA
AACTCATTTGCACCACTGCTGTGCCTTGGAATGCTAGTTGGAGTAATAAATCTCTGGAACAGATTTGGAA
TCACACGACCTGGATGGAGTGGGACAGAGAAATTAACAATTACACAAGCTTAATACACTCCTTAATTGAA
GAATCGCAAAACCAGCAAGAAAAGAATGAACAAGAATTATTGGAATTAGATAAATGGGCAAGTTTGTGGA
ATTGGTTTAACATAACAAATTGGCTGTGGTATATAAAATTATTCATAATGATAGTAGGAGGCTTGGTAGG
TTTAAGAATAGTTTTTGCTGTACTTTCTATAGTGAATAGAGTTAGGCAGGGATATTCACCATTATCGTTT
CAGACCCACCTCCCAACCCCGAGGGGACCCGACAGGCCCGAAGGAATAGAAGAAGAAGGTGGAGAGAGAG
ACAGAGACAGATCCATTCGATTAGTGAACGGATCGGCACTGCGTGCGCCAATTCTGCAGACAAATGGCAG
TATTCATCCACAATTTTAAAAGAAAAGGGGGGATTGGGGGGTACAGTGCAGGGGAAAGAATAGTAGACAT
AATAGCAACAGACATACAAACTAAAGAATTACAAAAACAAATTACAAAAATTCAAAATTTTCGGGTTTAT
TACAGGGACAGCAGAGATCCAGTTTGGTTAATTAGCTAGCGAGGGCCTATTTCCCATGATTCCTTCATAT
TTGCATATACGATACAAGGCTGTTAGAGAGATAATTGGAATTAATTTGACTGTAAACACAAAGATATTAG
TACAAAATACGTGACGTAGAAAGTAATAATTTCTTGGGTAGTTTGCAGTTTTAAAATTATGTTTTAAAAT
GGACTATCATATGCTTACCGTAACTTGAAAGTATTTCGATTTCTTGGCTTTATATATCTTGTGGAAAGGA
CGAAACACCGCACTGGCAAGCGCTCCCAG
