>Addgene plasmid #125483 | lentiSAMv2 C2CD4A-TSS-guide4 | depositor partial sequence | sequence record 240144 | Guide RNA, MS2 stem loops
NNNNNNNNNNNNAANGACGAAACACCGCACTGGCAAGCGCTCCCAGGTTTTAGAGCTAGGCCAACATGAG
GATCACCCATGTCTGCAGGGCCTAGCAAGTTAAAATAAGGCTAGTCCGTTATCAACTTGGCCAACATGAG
GATCACCCATGTCTGCAGGGCCAAGTGGCACCGAGTCGGTGCTTTTTTTGGATCCTAGGTCTTGAAAGGA
GTGGGAATTGGCTCCGGTGCCCGTCAGTGGGCAGAGCGCACATCGCCCACAGTCCCCGAGAAGTTGGGGG
GAGGGGTCGGCAATTGATCCGGTGCCTAGAGAAGGTGGCGCGGGGTAAACTGGGAAAGTGATGTCGTGTA
CTGGCTCCGCCTTTTTCCCGAGGGTGGGGGAGAACCGTATATAAGTGCAGTAGTCGCCGTGAACGTTCTT
TTTCGCAACGGGTTTGCCGCCAGAACACAGGCGTACGGCCACCATGAAAAGGCCGGCGGCCACGAAAAAG
GCCGGCCAGGCAAAAAAGAAAAAGGACAAGAAGTACAGCATCGGCCTGGCCATCGGCACCAACTCTGTGG
GCTGGGCCGTGATCACCGACGAGTACAAGGTGCCCAGCAAGAAATTCAAGGTGCTGGGCAACACCGACCG
GCACAGCATCAAGAAGAACCTGATCGGAGCCCTGCTGTTCGACAGCGGCGAAACAGCCGAGGCCACCCGG
CTGAAGAGAACCGCCAGAAGAAGATACACCAGACGGAAGAACCGGATCTGCTATCTGCAAGAGATCTTCA
GCAACGAGATGGCCAAGGTGGACGACGGCTTCTTCCACAGACTGGAAAGAGTCCTTCCTGGTGGAAGAGG
AAATGAAGCACGAGCGTGANCTCCATCTTCCGGNACATCATGNAACGAGNNTNCACAACCACGAGAAAGT
ACTCCANGATCCAACAACTGAGANNAAACT
